>Addgene plasmid #195075 | pUb FLAG-IntS6 AA 101-1200 | addgene full sequence | sequence record 382971 | Addgene NGS Result
GAGTGGGTTACATCGAACTGGATCTCAACAGCGGTAAGATCCTTGAGAGTTTTCGCCCCGAAGAACGTTT
TCCAATGATGAGCACTTTTAAAGTTCTGCTATGTGGCGCGGTATTATCCCGTATTGACGCCGGGCAAGAG
CAACTCGGTCGCCGCATACACTATTCTCAGAATGACTTGGTTGAGTACTCACCAGTCACAGAAAAGCATC
TTACGGATGGCATGACAGTAAGAGAATTATGCAGTGCTGCCATAACCATGAGTGATAACACTGCGGCCAA
CTTACTTCTGACAACGATCGGAGGACCGAAGGAGCTAACCGCTTTTTTGCACAACATGGGGGATCATGTA
ACTCGCCTTGATCGTTGGGAACCGGAGCTGAATGAAGCCATACCAAACGACGAGCGTGACACCACGATGC
CTGTAGCAATGGCAACAACGTTGCGCAAACTATTAACTGGCGAACTACTTACTCTAGCTTCCCGGCAACA
ATTAATAGACTGGATGGAGGCGGATAAAGTTGCAGGACCACTTCTGCGCTCGGCCCTTCCGGCTGGCTGG
TTTATTGCTGATAAATCTGGAGCCGGTGAGCGTGGGTCTCGCGGTATCATTGCAGCACTGGGGCCAGATG
GTAAGCCCTCCCGTATCGTAGTTATCTACACGACGGGGAGTCAGGCAACTATGGATGAACGAAATAGACA
GATCGCTGAGATAGGTGCCTCACTGATTAAGCATTGGTAACTGTCAGACCAAGTTTACTCATATATACTT
TAGATTGATTTAAAACTTCATTTTTAATTTAAAAGGATCTAGGTGAAGATCCTTTTTGATAATCTCATGA
CCAAAATCCCTTAACGTGAGTTTTCGTTCCACTGAGCGTCAGACCCCGTAGAAAAGATCAAAGGATCTTC
TTGAGATCCTTTTTTTCTGCGCGTAATCTGCTGCTTGCAAACAAAAAAACCACCGCTACCAGCGGTGGTT
TGTTTGCCGGATCAAGAGCTACCAACTCTTTTTCCGAAGGTAACTGGCTTCAGCAGAGCGCAGATACCAA
ATACTGTTCTTCTAGTGTAGCCGTAGTTAGGCCACCACTTCAAGAACTCTGTAGCACCGCCTACATACCT
CGCTCTGCTAATCCTGTTACCAGTGGCTGCTGCCAGTGGCGATAAGTCGTGTCTTACCGGGTTGGACTCA
AGACGATAGTTACCGGATAAGGCGCAGCGGTCGGGCTGAACGGGGGGTTCGTGCACACAGCCCAGCTTGG
AGCGAACGACCTACACCGAACTGAGATACCTACAGCGTGAGCTATGAGAAAGCGCCACGCTTCCCGAAGG
GAGAAAGGCGGACAGGTATCCGGTAAGCGGCAGGGTCGGAACAGGAGAGCGCACGAGGGAGCTTCCAGGG
GGAAACGCCTGGTATCTTTATAGTCCTGTCGGGTTTCGCCACCTCTGACTTGAGCGTCGATTTTTGTGAT
GCTCGTCAGGGGGGCGGAGCCTATGGAAAAACGCCAGCAACGCGGCCTTTTTACGGTTCCTGGCCTTTTG
CTGGCCTTTTGCTCACATGTTCTTTCCTGCGTTATCCCCTGATTCTGTGGATAACCGTATTACCGCCTTT
GAGTGAGCTGATACCGCTCGCCGCAGCCGAACGACCGAGCGCAGCGAGTCAGTGAGCGAGGAAGCGGAAG
AGCGCCCAATACGCAAACCGCCTCTCCCCGCGCGTTGGCCGATTCATTAATGCAGCTGGCACGACAGGTT
TCCCGACTGGAAAGCGGGCAGTGAGCGCAACGCAATTAATGTGAGTTAGCTCACTCATTAGGCACCCCAG
GCTTTACACTTTATGCTTCCGGCTCGTATGTTGTGTGGAATTGTGAGCGGATAACAATTTCACACAGGAA
ACAGCTATGACCATGATTACGCCAAGCTTTGTCGCCGGAACGCAGCGACAGAGATTCCAATGTGTCCGTA
TCTTTCAGGCTTTTGCCCTTCAGTTCCAGACGAAGCGACTGGCGATTCGCGTGTGGGGTCTGCTTCAGGG
TCTTGTGAATTAGGGCGCGCAGATCGCCGATGGGCGTGGCGCCGGAGGGCACCTTCACCTTGCCGTACGG
CTTGCTGTTCTTCGCGTTCAAAATCTCCAGCTCCATTTTGCTTTCGGTGCGCTTGCAATCAGTACTGTCC
AAAATCGAAAATCGCCGAACCGTAGTGTGACCGTGCGGGGCTCTGCGAAAATAAACTTTTTTAGGTATAT
GGCCACACACGGGGAAAGCACAGTGGATTATATGTTTTAATATTATAATATGCAGGTTTTCATTACTTAT
CCAGATGTAAGCCCACTTAAAGCGATTTAACAATTATTTGCCGAAAGAGTATAAACAAATTTCACTTAAA
AATGGATTAAGAAAAGCTAGCTTGTGTAAGATTATGCGCAGCGTTGCCAGATAGCTCCATTTAAAACACT
TCAAAAACAATAAGTTTTGAAAATATATACATAAATAGCAGTCGTTGCCGCAACGCTCAACACATCACAC
TTTTAAAACACCCTTTACCTACACAGAATTACTTTTTAAATTTCCAGTCAAGCTGCGAGTTTCAAAATTA
TAGCCGGTAGAGAAGACAGTGCTATTTCAAAAGCAAACTAACAAGGGTCTTAAATTCCAAAACACCAATC
CTAACAAGCCTTGGACTTTTGTAAGTTTAGATCAAAGGTGGCATTGCATTCAATGTCATGGTAAGAAGTA
GGTCGTCTAGGTAGAAATCCTCATTCAGCCGGTCAAGTCAGTACGAGAAAGGTCTCAATTTGAAATTGTC
TTAAAAATATTTTATTGTTTTGTACTGTGGTGAGTTTAAACGAAAAACACAAAAAAAAAGTGATACACAG
AAATCATAAAAAATTTTAATACAAGGTATTCGTACGTATCAAAAACATTTCGGCACAATTTTTTTTCTCT
GTACTAAAGTGTTACGAACACTACGGTATTTTTTAGTGATTTTCAACGGACACCGAAGGTATATAAACAG
CGTTCGCGAACGGTCGCCTTCAAAACCAATTGACATTTGCAGCAGCAAGTACAAGTAGAAAGTAAAGCGC
AATCAGCGAAAAATTTATACTTAATTGTTGGTGATTAAAGTACAATTAAAAGAACATTCTCGAAAGTCAC
AAGAAACGTAAGTTTTTAACTCGCTGTTACCAATTAGTAATAAGAGCAACAAGACGTTGAGTAATTTCAA
GAAAAACTGCATTTCAAGGTCTTTGTTCGGCCATTTTTTTTTATTCAACGCTCTACGTAATTACAAAATA
AGAAATTGGCAGCCACGCATCTTGTTTTCCCAATGAATTGGCATCAAAACGCAAACAAATCTATAAATAA
AACTTGCGTGTTGATTTTCGCCAAGATTTATTGGCAAATTGTGAAATTCGCAGTGACGCATTTGAAAATT
CGAGAAATCACGAACGCACTCGATCGAGCATTTGTGTGCATGTTATTAGTTAGTTGTTTAGTTAATTGAA
GTATTTTACCAACGAAATCCACTTATTTTTAGCTGAAATAGAGTAGGTTGCTTAAACAAAGCCACGTCTG
AAAATTTCTTATTGCTTGTAGTTGTGACGTCACCATATACACACAAAATAATGTGTATGCATGCATTTCA
GCTGTGTATATATACATGCACACACTCGCAACACGAAAACGATGACGAAGCAACGGAACAAAGGTTTCTC
AACTACCCTTTGTTCCCTGTTTCTTCGCTTTCCTTTGTTCCAATATTCGTAGAGGGTTAATAGGGGTTTC
TCAACAAAGTTGGCGTCGATAAATAAGTTTCCCATTTTTATTCCCCAGCCAGGAAGTTAGTTTCAATAGT
TTTGTAATTTCAACGAAACTCATTTGATTTCGTACTAATTTTCCACATCTCTATTTTCTGCCCGCAGAAT
AATCCAAACTGCAGGTCGACTCTAGCTAGAGGAAGCTTATGGACTACAAAGACCATGACGGTGATTATAA
AGATCATGATATCGATTACAAGGATGACGATGACAAGGATCCACTAGTCTTAAATCTGAATCGCATGCAG
TCGGGCATCGATACGTACGGGCAGGGCAGGTGCCCGTTTTATCTGGAGCCATCGGTCATCATTGTGATTA
CGGACGGCGGTCGCTATTCGTACCGGAATGGTGTCCATCAGGAGATCATACTGCCGCTAAGTAACCAAAT
ACCGGGCACAAAGTTCACTAAGGAGCCATTTCGCTGGGATCAGCGCTTGTTTTCGCTTGTCCTCCGCATG
CCGGGCAACAAGATTGACGAGCGAGTGGATGGCAAGGTGCCGCATGACGATTCTCCCATCGAACGGATGT
GCGAGGTTACCGGCGGACGTTCATATCGAGTGCGAAGCCACTACGTACTCAACCAGTGCATTGAAAGTCT
TGTCCAAAAGGTTCAGCCTGGTGTGGTGCTGCAGTTCGAGCCTATGCTGCCCAAGGAGGCTACTTCCGCT
ACCGCTGGCGAAGCGGCGGGTGCGAGCACGATATCCGGCATGGGAATACCCTCAACGTCCGGAGCGGGTC
CCGCTCCCGATATTGTCTTCCATCCGGTAAAGAAGATGATCTACGTGCAGAAGCACATCACGCAGAAAAC
CTTTCCCATCGGCTATTGGCCACTGCCGGAGCCCTATTGGCCGGACTCCAAGGCGATTACATTGCCGCCT
CGCGACGCTCATCCCAAGCTGAAGGTCCTGACGCCGGCGGTGGACGAGCCACAGCTGGTGCGCAGCTTCC
CCGTCGACAAGTACGAGATTGAAGGCTGTCCGTTAACGCTGCAGATTCTCAACAAGCGCGAGATGAACAA
GTGCTGGCAGGTGATTGTGACCAATGGCATGCATGGATTCGAGCTGCCCTTTGGCTACCTAAAAGCGGCG
CCCAACTTTTCGCAGGTACACCTCTATGTACTGGCCTACAATTATCCAGCGTTGCTGCCCATTCTGCATG
ACCTCATTCACAAGTACAATATGAGTCCGCCGAGCGATCTGATGTACAAATTCAACGCCTATGTGCGTTC
AATACCCCCGTATTACTGCCCGTTCCTGCGCAAGGCGCTGGTCAACATCAATGTGCCGTATCAGCTGCTG
CAGTTTCTGCTGCCGGAGAATGTGGACAACTATCTGTCGCCAACGATCGCCAATCAGCTTAAGCACATCA
AGAATACGGCCAAGCAGGATCAGGAGAATCTTTGCATGAAGGTGTACAAGCAGCTGAAGCAGCCGAAGCC
ACCATATCGCCAAGTGGAGACGGGCAAACTGTTCACAGGTGCGCCGTTACGCAGAGATTTGGTGCGGCAT
CCACTGCTCCGGGATATATTTTCCAAGTTGCATGGGGAAATAGATCCCGTGGAGAATTATACGATTGTGG
TGCCGCAGCCAACGCATCAGTCGTCGGCCAAGTCGCATCGCAATCCCTTCGATATACCGCGGCGGGATTT
GGTGGAGGAAATAGCCAAGATGCGTGAGACCTTACTGCGACCCGTCTCGCTGGTGGCCAAGGACTCGGGC
CATTGCCTGCCCATCGCCGAGATGGGCAACTACCAGGAGTACCTCAAGAACAAGGACAATCCGCTGCGTG
AAATCGAGCCGACGAATGTGCGGCAGCACATGTTCGGTAATCCGTACAAGAAGAACAAGCACATGGTGAT
GGTGGACGAGGCGGATCTGAGCGATGTGGCGCCAATGAAGTCGCCAAATGGCAATGGACCGGGTGGAGCG
CCACCCGGCTCACCTTCCGGATCGGGCTCGCCCACAGGACCGGGTCCCTCATCTCCGGGCTCTTCGCCCG
GCGGTGGTTCGGGTCCCGGGATGCCCGGAATGCCCGGAATGGGCGGTGGAATGTCAGGACTGATGCTGGG
CGCAGGTGGCAGTGGCGGATCCTCTAAAAAACTGGACGGCACGTCTCGTGGGCGAAAGAGGAAAGCAGGC
CCGCTGCCACGTAGCTTTGAATTCCGTCGATCATCTACGGACTCGCGATCTTCGAGCTCCGGCTCCGAAT
TATCCACAACGGGTAGTGCACCAGGATCACCGATACCAGGCGCCACGTCATCCATATCCGGCTGCGATTC
CGCCATGGGCGCTGATGGCGGTCCCAGTTCCAGCTGTTTCGACGAGGACAGCAATAGCAACAGCAGCTTC
GTGAGCTCCACATCGGAGGCCTCGGCCAGTGATTCAGGGATGTCAAACTCGCATTTGGATCCCTTGCGAA
TCAGTTTCGTTTTCATCGAGGAGGAGACCAGCGATCAGGATACGCCGCTCAATGGTTATGTGCACAATTT
CATCAATGGCATCAGCGACGATGCAGAAACGGGCGAAACGGAAGCAGTTCCAGGCGGGGCATCCCTGCCG
GGTGCGTCTTCAGCTAACGAACCGTCGTCAATTGGAGCATCACCAGCAGTTTCAGCCACGCCAGCAACAT
CTGTGATCCCCGCCAGCAATGGCAGCGAAGTTTGCTCCGCCGTCGCGGCCGGCAGCAGCAGTTCCATCAG
CTCCAGCGCCAGTTCCCCGGGCGTTCTCTACGTGCCCCTCAACGGACTGACCACCCATGCGGCCTACAGC
AGTAATCTGGGTGGTCCGAGCTCGCCGTTGGACAACCTTAGCTCCCTGGGTGGAGCGGCGGGTGGCGGAG
GATCGGGACTACTCGGTGTCAGCAAGCCGGGATCGCTGCCACTGGCCAATGGTTATGGACACGGTCATAG
TTCAGCCATTTCCCCACCTTCGCCATTGTCCTTGGTGCCTCTATCACCATTGGGAACAAGTACGCCCGCT
GCCAGCAGCTCGGGACTATCGTCTAGTTCCGCCTACTTCAGCCACAATGACATCAACGATGCCTCGGAGA
TCTCGCGCATACTGCAGACCTGTCACAATGGAACCAGCAGTGGCTCCTCGGTCGGAGCGGGCGCAAGCAA
CAGCAATTTGAATGGCAATGGCAGCACGGAGAGTGGCGGAGGAGTCTCATCCGACGATCATGCCTCGCTG
GGTGGCAACAGTTTCGATGCCCTGAAACGGACAGCGGGTACTGCGGGCAGCACTGCAGCGGGAAATCCCC
ACTACTACTGGGCCAGTGGTCTCAATCATCACAACAATAACAACAGCAGCGCCGCTGGAGCAGCTAGCGG
TTCGACGTTGAGCAACAATCACAACCACCGGGGTCACAACAACAGCAGCCCCAACAAACTGGAGGTGAAG
ATCAACTCCAGCTGCGGCTCCTCACCGACGCACAACAACGGGGGCATGGGCTCACCGGGACAGAGCCTGC
CGCTCATTTTCACCGAGGAGCAGCGCGAAGCGGCCCGGTTGCACAACGTCGAACTACGATAATCTAGAGG
GCCCGCGGTTCGAAGGTAAGCCTATCCCTAACCCTCTCCTCGGTCTCGATTCTACGCGTACCGGTCATCA
TCACCATCACCATTGAGTTTATCTGACTAAATCTTAGTTTGTATTGTCATGTTTTAATACAATATGTTAT
GTTTAAATATGTTTTTAATAAATTTTATAAAATAATTTCAACTTTTATTGTAACAACATTGTCCATTTAC
ACACTCCTTTCAAGCGCGTGGGATCGATGCTCACTCAAAGGCGGTAATACGGTTATCCACAGAATCAGGG
GATAACGCAGGAAAGAACATGTGAGCCATATGGGCCCATGTGAGCCATATGGTGCACTCTCAGTACAATC
TGCTCTGATGCCGCATAGTTAAGCCAGCCCCGACACCCGCCAACACCCGCTGACGCGCCCTGACGGGCTT
GTCTGCTCCCGGCATCCGCTTACAGACAAGCTGTGACCGTCTCCGGGAGCTGCATGTGTCAGAGGTTTTC
ACCGTCATCACCGAAACGCGCGAGACGAAAGGGCCTCGTGATACGCCTATTTTTATAGGTTAATGTCATG
ATAATAATGGTTTCTTAGACGTCAGGTGGCACTTTTCGGGGAAATGTGCGCGGAACCCCTATTTGTTTAT
TTTTCTAAATACATTCAAATATGTATCCGCTCATGAGACAATAACCCTGATAAATGCTTCAATAATATTG
AAAAAGGAAGAGTATGAGTATTCAACATTTCCGTGTCGCCCTTATTCCCTTTTTTGCGGCATTTTGCCTT
CCTGTTTTTGCTCACCCAGAAACGCTGGTGAAAGTAAAAGATGCTGAAGATCAGTTGGGTGCAC
Features (pLannotate 1.2.2; 15 found; start..end, strand, type, name):
    911..1499    +  rep_origin     ori: high-copy-number ColE1/pMB1/pBR322/pUC origin of replication
   1682..1774    +  CDS            lacI (fragment): lac repressor; lacI; The lac repressor binds to the lac operator to inhibit transcription in E. coli. This inhibition can be relieved by adding lactose or isopropyl-β-D-thiogalactopyranoside (IPTG).
   1787..1808    +  protein_bind   CAP binding site: CAP binding activates transcription in the presence of cAMP. E. coli catabolite activator protein
   1823..1853    +  promoter       lac promoter: promoter for the E. coli lac operon
   1861..1877    +  protein_bind   lac operator: The lac repressor binds to the lac operator to inhibit transcription in E. coli. This inhibition can be relieved by adding lactose or isopropyl-β-D-thiogalactopyranoside (IPTG). lac repressor encoded by lacI
   3929..3945    -  misc_feature   MCS (fragment): pUC18/19 multiple cloning site
   3962..4027    +  CDS            3xFLAG: three tandem FLAG® epitope tags, followed by an enterokinase cleavage site
   4040..7339    +  CDS            IntS6 (fragment): INT6_DROME - Also known as l(1)G0060 From Drosophila melanogaster (Fruit fly).
   7365..7406    +  CDS            V5 tag: epitope tag from simian virus 5
   7451..7580    +  polyA_signal   OpIE-2 poly(A) signal: immediate-early gene 2 from the Orgyia pseudotsugata multicapsid nucleopolyhedrovirus; baculovirus polyadenylation signal
   7589..7656    -  rep_origin     RSF ori (fragment): Plasmids containing the RSF 1030 origin of replication can be propagated in E. coli cells that contain additional plasmids with compatible origins.
   7676..7727    -  misc_feature   bom (fragment): basis of mobility region from pBR322
   7829..7864    -  CDS            rop (fragment): Rop protein, which maintains plasmids at low copy number; rop
   7959..8063    +  promoter       AmpR promoter: bla
   8064..740     +  CDS            AmpR (across the origin): β-lactamase; bla; confers resistance to ampicillin, carbenicillin, and related antibiotics
