[The description below was written by a language model from this plasmid's Addgene catalogue record and pLannotate feature annotations shown in this document.]
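Description:
pUb FLAG-IntS6 AA 101-1200 is an insect-cell expression plasmid of about 8.2 kb built on the pUb 3xFLAG MCS backbone. It is propagated in E. coli through a high-copy ColE1/pUC-type origin and selected with ampicillin via the β-lactamase gene and its native promoter. The feature table also picks up bacterial backbone remnants (a lac promoter/operator and CAP site, plus fragments of lacI, rop, bom and an RSF-type origin), which are leftovers of vector ancestry rather than functional parts of the expression unit.

The payload is a truncated form of Drosophila melanogaster IntS6 (CG3125), a subunit of the Integrator complex, covering amino acids 101-1200 and so lacking the first 100 N-terminal residues. It was cloned between retained SpeI and XbaI sites, downstream of a backbone-encoded 3xFLAG tag that gives an N-terminal epitope for detection or immunoprecipitation. According to the catalogue entry, transcription is driven by the Ubi-p63e (ubiquitin) promoter, a strong constitutive promoter in fly cells. This promoter is not annotated in the feature table but presumably lies in the unannotated region upstream of the tag. The transcript is terminated by the baculovirus OpIE-2 polyadenylation signal. A V5 tag sequence is annotated just after the IntS6 fragment, but the record does not say whether it is in frame or separated by a stop codon, and only the FLAG tag is listed as a fusion.

The associated publication concerns IntS6 and the Integrator phosphatase module in premature transcription termination. This suggests the plasmid serves as one of a set of deletion constructs for mapping which regions of IntS6 are needed for function in Drosophila cultured cells, although the record does not detail specific experiments.
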