Addgene plasmid #195075: pUb FLAG-IntS6 AA 101-1200
Purpose: Expresses FLAG-tagged Drosophila IntS6 amino acids 101-1200
Depositing lab: Jeremy Wilusz. Depositing organization: Baylor College of Medicine. Publication: IntS6 and the Integrator phosphatase module tune the efficiency of select premature transcription termination events. Fujiwara R, Zhai SN, Liang D, Shah AP, Tracey M, Ma XK, Fields CJ, Mendoza-Figueroa MS, Meline MC, Tatomer DC, Yang L, Wilusz JE. Mol Cell. 2023 Nov 14:S1097-2765(23)00902-4. doi: 10.1016/j.molcel.2023.10.035. PubMed 37995689.
Backbone
  Vector backbone: pUb 3xFLAG MCS
  Total vector size (bp): 8185
  Vector type: Insect Expression
Growth in bacteria
  Bacterial resistance: Ampicillin, 100 μg/mL
  Growth temperature: 37°C
  Growth strain: DH5alpha
  Copy number: Unknown
Gene/Insert
  Gene/Insert name: IntS6
  Species: D. melanogaster (fly)
  Entrez Gene: IntS6 (a.k.a. Dmel_CG3125, CG3125, Dmel\CG3125, Int6, l(1)G0060)
  Promoter: Ubi-p63e
  Tag / fusion protein: 3xFLAG (N terminal on backbone)
  Cloning method: Restriction Enzyme; 5′ cloning site SpeI (not destroyed); 3′ cloning site XbaI (not destroyed)
  Sequencing primers: 5′ CAAAGTTGGCGTCGATAAATAAGTTTCC
Terms and licenses: Academic/Nonprofit Terms; Industry Terms: Not Available to Industry
How to cite: pUb FLAG-IntS6 AA 101-1200 was a gift from Jeremy Wilusz (Addgene plasmid # 195075 ; http://n2t.net/addgene:195075 ; RRID:Addgene_195075)
